Addgene plasmid #108474: pCR3-vsv-CenpB 1-166
Purpose: expression of vsv-CenpB 1-166
Depositing lab: Susanne Lens. Depositing organization: University Medical Centre Utrecht. Publication: Sensing chromosome bi-orientation by spatial separation of aurora B kinase from kinetochore substrates. Liu D, Vader G, Vromans MJ, Lampson MA, Lens SM. Science. 2009 Mar 6;323(5919):1350-3. doi: 10.1126/science.1167000. Epub 2009 Jan 15. PubMed 19150808.
Backbone
  Vector backbone: pCR3
  Backbone size w/o insert (bp): 5000
  Vector type: Mammalian Expression
Growth in bacteria
  Bacterial resistance: Ampicillin, 100 μg/mL
  Growth temperature: 37°C
  Growth strain: DH5alpha
  Copy number: High Copy
Gene/Insert
  Gene/Insert name: CenpB 1-166 AA
  Species: H. sapiens (human)
  Insert size (bp): 498
  Mutation: encodes only the DNA-binding domain of CENP-B
  Entrez Gene: CENPB
  Promoter: CMV
  Tag / fusion protein: VSV (N terminal on insert)
  Cloning method: Restriction Enzyme; 5′ cloning site EcoR1 (unknown if destroyed); 3′ cloning site EcoR1 (unknown if destroyed)
Terms and licenses: Academic/Nonprofit Terms; Industry Terms: Not Available to Industry
How to cite: pCR3-vsv-CenpB 1-166 was a gift from Susanne Lens (Addgene plasmid # 108474 ; http://n2t.net/addgene:108474 ; RRID:Addgene_108474)
