[The description below was written by a language model from this plasmid's Addgene catalogue record and pLannotate feature annotations shown in this document.]
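Description:
pCR3-vsv-CenpB 1-166 is a mammalian expression plasmid built on the pCR3 backbone that produces the N-terminal 166 amino acids of human CENP-B, the portion corresponding to its DNA-binding domain, with a VSV epitope tag at the N terminus. CENP-B recognises the CENP-B box, a 17 bp motif within centromeric alphoid satellite DNA, so this fragment on its own acts as a centromere-binding module. The coding region sits downstream of the human cytomegalovirus immediate early enhancer and promoter and is terminated by the bovine growth hormone polyadenylation signal. It is flanked by T7 and SP6 phage promoters, which are commonly used for in vitro transcription or as sequencing primer sites. The insert was cloned with EcoRI at both ends. The VSV tag itself is not annotated in the feature tables, and the annotated CENPB match is slightly longer than the 498 bp insert size in the catalogue.

For propagation in bacteria the plasmid carries a high-copy ColE1/pUC-type origin and a β-lactamase gene with its own promoter for ampicillin selection, together with an f1 origin that allows single-stranded DNA production. A separate cassette, in which the SV40 enhancer/early promoter drives the Tn5 aminoglycoside phosphotransferase gene ahead of an HSV TK polyadenylation signal, confers G418 resistance for selecting stably transfected mammalian cells. The short HIV-1 LTR, ble, SV40 promoter and bGH fragments listed are probably backbone remnants or annotation artefacts rather than functional elements. The two sequence records, about 5.6 kb each, differ by only a few bases, within the NeoR region.

The stated purpose is simply expression of vsv-CenpB 1-166. The associated publication concerns the spatial separation of Aurora B kinase from kinetochore substrates during chromosome bi-orientation, which fits use of the fragment in centromere-localisation experiments, although the record does not describe the specific application.
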