Features (pLannotate 1.2.2; 18 found; start..end, strand, type, name):
     10..389     +  enhancer       CMV enhancer: human cytomegalovirus immediate early enhancer
    390..593     +  promoter       CMV promoter: human cytomegalovirus (CMV) immediate early promoter
    589..622     +  LTR            5' LTR (truncated) (fragment): truncated 5' long terminal repeat (LTR) from HIV-1
    638..656     +  promoter       T7 promoter: promoter for bacteriophage T7 RNA polymerase
    730..1266    +  CDS            CENPB (fragment): CENPB_HUMAN - Experimental evidence at protein level: Swiss-Prot protein existence level 1. Interacts with centromeric heterochromatin in chromosomes and binds to a specific 17 bp subset of alphoid satellite DNA, called the CENP-B box (PubMed:11726497). May organize arrays of centromere satellite DNA into a higher-order structure which then directs centromere formation and kinetochore assembly in mammalian chromosomes (Probable). From Homo sapiens (Human).
   1293..1311    -  promoter       SP6 promoter: promoter for bacteriophage SP6 RNA polymerase
   1337..1561    +  polyA_signal   bGH poly(A) signal: bovine growth hormone polyadenylation signal
   1565..1583    +  promoter       SV40 promoter (fragment): SV40 enhancer and early promoter
   1693..2281    -  rep_origin     ori: high-copy-number ColE1/pMB1/pBR322/pUC origin of replication
   2503..2519    +  polyA_signal   bGH poly(A) signal (fragment): bovine growth hormone polyadenylation signal
   2610..2657    -  polyA_signal   HSV TK poly(A) signal: herpes simplex virus thymidine kinase polyadenylation signal (Cole and Stacy, 1985)
   2716..2868    -  CDS            ble (fragment): BLE_KLEPN - Experimental evidence at protein level: Swiss-Prot protein existence level 1. Binding protein with a strong affinity to the bleomycin family of antibiotics. Binds to CL990; an antimitotic-antibiotic compound. From Klebsiella pneumoniae.
   2889..3677    -  CDS            NeoR/KanR: aminoglycoside phosphotransferase confers resistance to neomycin, kanamycin, and G418 (Geneticin®)
   3712..4069    -  promoter       SV40 promoter: SV40 enhancer and early promoter
   4071..4088    -  promoter       AmpR promoter (fragment): bla
   4129..4989    -  CDS            AmpR: β-lactamase; bla; confers resistance to ampicillin, carbenicillin, and related antibiotics
   4990..5094    -  promoter       AmpR promoter: bla
   5121..5549    +  rep_origin     f1 ori (sequence partly withheld): f1 bacteriophage origin of replication; arrow indicates direction of (+) strand synthesis
>Addgene plasmid #108474 | pCR3-vsv-CenpB 1-166 | depositor full sequence | sequence record 205246 | pCR3-vsv-CenpB 1-166 sequence 5578 bps
GCGCGCGTTGACATTGATTATTGACTAGTTATTAATAGTAATCAATTACGGGGTCATTAGTTCATAGCCC
ATATATGGAGTTCCGCGTTACATAACTTACGGTAAATGGCCCGCCTGGCTGACCGCCCAACGACCCCCGC
CCATTGACGTCAATAATGACGTATGTTCCCATAGTAACGCCAATAGGGACTTTCCATTGACGTCAATGGG
TGGACTATTTACGGTAAACTGCCCACTTGGCAGTACATCAAGTGTATCATATGCCAAGTACGCCCCCTAT
TGACGTCAATGACGGTAAATGGCCCGCCTGGCATTATGCCCAGTACATGACCTTATGGGACTTTCCTACT
TGGCAGTACATCTACGTATTAGTCATCGCTATTACCATGGTGATGCGGTTTTGGCAGTACATCAATGGGC
GTGGATAGCGGTTTGACTCACGGGGATTTCCAAGTCTCCACCCCATTGACGTCAATGGGAGTTTGTTTTG
GCACCAAAATCAACGGGACTTTCCAAAATGTCGTAACAACTCCGCCCCATTGACGCAAATGGGCGGTAGG
CGTGTACGGTGGGAGGTCTATATAAGCAGAGCTCTCTGGCTAACTAGAGAACCCACTGCTTACTGGCTTA
TCGAAATTAATACGACTCACTATAGGGAGACCCAAGCTTGGTACCGGATCCGCCACCATGTACACCGACA
TCGAGATGAACCGGTTGGGCAAGGAATTCGGCCCCAAGAGGCGACAGCTGACGTTCCGGGAGAAGTCACG
GATCATCCAGGAGGTGGAGGAGAATCCGGACCTGCGCAAGGGCGAGATCGCGCGGCGCTTCAACATCCCG
CCGTCCACGCTGAGCACGATCCTGAAGAACAAGCGCGCCATCCTGGCGTCGGAGCGCAAGTACGGGGTGG
CCTCCACCTGCCGCAAGACCAACAAGCTGTCTCCCTACGACAAGCTCGAGGGCTTGCTCATCGCCTGGTT
CCAGCAGATCCGCGCCGCCGGCCTGCCGGTCAAGGGCATCATCCTCAAGGAGAAGGCGCTGCGCATAGCC
GAGGAGCTGGGCATGGACGACTTCACCGCCTCCAACGGCTGGCTGGACCGCTTCCGCCGGCGCCACGGCG
TGGTGTCCTGCAGCGGCGTGGCCCGCGCCCGCGCGCGAAACGCTGCCCCCCGCACCCCGGCGGCGCCTGC
CAGTCCGGCCGCGGTGCCCTCGGAGGGCGGGAGCACTGAATTCTGCAGATATCCATCACACTGGCGGCCG
CTCGAGTAGATGACTAGTCTAGAGGGCCCTATTCTATAGTGTCACCTAAATGCTAGAGCTCGCTGATCAG
CCTCGACTGTGCCTTCTAGTTGCCAGCCATCTGTTGTTTGCCCCTCCCCCGTGCCTTCCTTGACCCTGGA
AGGTGCCACTCCCACTGTCCTTTCCTAATAAAATGAGGAAATTGCATCGCATTGTCTGAGTAGGTGTCAT
TCTATTCTGGGGGGTGGGGTGGGGCAGGACAGCAAGGGGGAGGATTGGGAAGACAATAGCAGGCATGCTG
GGGATGCGGTGGGCTCTATGGCTTCTGAGGCGGAAAGAACCAGTGGCGGTAATACGGTTATCCACAGAAT
CAGGGGATAACGCAGGAAAGAACATGTGAGCAAAAGGCCAGCAAAAGGCCAGGAACCGTAAAAAGGCCGC
GTTGCTGGCGTTTTTCCATAGGCTCCGCCCCCCTGACGAGCATCACAAAAATCGACGCTCAAGTCAGAGG
TGGCGAAACCCGACAGGACTATAAAGATACCAGGCGTTTCCCCCTGGAAGCTCCCTCGTGCGCTCTCCTG
TTCCGACCCTGCCGCTTACCGGATACCTGTCCGCCTTTCTCCCTTCGGGAAGCGTGGCGCTTTCTCATAG
CTCACGCTGTAGGTATCTCAGTTCGGTGTAGGTCGTTCGCTCCAAGCTGGGCTGTGTGCACGAACCCCCC
GTTCAGCCCGACCGCTGCGCCTTATCCGGTAACTATCGTCTTGAGTCCAACCCGGTAAGACACGACTTAT
CGCCACTGGCAGCAGCCACTGGTAACAGGATTAGCAGAGCGAGGTATGTAGGCGGTGCTACAGAGTTCTT
GAAGTGGTGGCCTAACTACGGCTACACTAGAAGGACAGTATTTGGTATCTGCGCTCTGCTGAAGCCAGTT
ACCTTCGGAAAAAGAGTTGGTAGCTCTTGATCCGGCAAACAAACCACCGCTGGTAGCGGTGGTTTTTTTG
TTTGCAAGCAGCAGATTACGCGCAGAAAAAAAGGATCTCAAGAAGATCCTTTGATCTTTTCTACGGGGTC
TGACGCTCAGTGGAACGAAAACTCACGTTAAGGGATTTTGGTCATGAGATTATCAAAAAGGATCTTCACC
TAGATCCTTTTAAATTAAAAATGAAGTTTTAAATCAATCTAAAGTATATATGAGTAACCTGAGGCTATGG
CAGGGCCTGCCGCCCCGACGTTGGCTGCGAGCCCTGGGCCTTCACCCGAACTTGGGGGGTGGGGTGGGGA
AAAGGAAGAAACGCGGGCGTATTGGCCCCAATGGGGTCTCGGTGGGGTATCGACAGAGTGCCAGCCCTGG
GACCGAACCCCGCGTTTATGAACAAACGACCCAACACCGTGCGTTTTATTCTGTCTTTTTATTGCCGTCA
TAGCGCGGGTTCCTTCCGGTATTGTCTCCTTCCGTGTTTCAGTTAGCCTCCCCCTAGGGTGGGCGAAGAA
CTCCAGCATGAGATCCCCGCGCTGGAGGATCATCCAGCCGGCGTCCCGGAAAACGATTCCGAAGCCCAAC
CTTTCATAGAAGGCGGCGGTGGAATCGAAATCTCGTGATGGCAGGTTGGGCGTCGCTTGGTCGGTCATTT
CGAACCCCAGAGTCCCGCTCAGAAGAACTCGTCAAGAAGGCGATAGAAGGCGATGCGCTGCGAATCGGGA
GCGGCGATACCGTAAAGCACGAGGAAGCGGTCAGCCCATTCGCCGCCAAGCTCTTCAGCAATATCACGGG
TAGCCAACGCTATGTCCTGATAGCGGTCCGCCACACCCAGCCGGCCACAGTCGATGAATCCAGAAAAGCG
GCCATTTTCCACCATGATATTCGGCAAGCAGGCATCGCCATGGGTCACGACGAGATCCTCGCCGTCGGGC
ATGCTCGCCTTGAGCCTGGCGAACAGTTCGGCTGGCGCGAGCCCCTGATGCTCTTGATCATCCTGATCGA
CAAGACCGGCTTCCATCCGAGTACGTGCTCGCTCGATGCGATGTTTCGCTTGGTGGTCGAATGGGCAGGT
AGCCGGATCAAGCGTATGCAGCCGCCGCATTGCATCAGCCATGATGGATACTTTCTCGGCAGGAGCAAGG
TGAGATGACAGGAGATCCTGCCCCGGCACTTCGCCCAATAGCAGCCAGTCCCTTCCCGCTTCAGTGACAA
CGTCGAGCACAGCTGCGCAAGGAACGCCCGTCGTGGCCAGCCACGATAGCCGCGCTGCCTCGTCTTGCAG
TTCATTCAGGGCACCGGACAGGTCGGTCTTGACAAAAAGAACCGGGCGCCCCTGCGCTGACAGCCGGAAC
ACGGCGGCATCAGAGCAGCCGATTGTCTGTTGTGCCCAGTCATAGCCGAATAGCCTCTCCACCCAAGCGG
CCGGAGAACCTGCGTGCAATCCATCTTGTTCAATCATGCGAAACGATCCTCATCCTGTCTCTTGATCGAT
CTTTGCAAAAGCCTAGGCCTCCAAAAAAGCCTCCTCACTACTTCTGGAATAGCTCAGAGGCCGAGGCGGC
CTCGGCCTCTGCATAAATAAAAAAAATTAGTCAGCCATGGGGCGGAGAATGGGCGGAACTGGGCGGAGTT
AGGGGCGGGATGGGCGGAGTTAGGGGCGGGACTATGGTTGCTGACTAATTGAGATGCATGCTTTGCATAC
TTCTGCCTGCTGGGGAGCCTGGGGACTTTCCACACCTGGTTGCTGACTAATTGAGATGCATGCTTTGCAT
ACTTCTGCCTGCTGGGGAGCCTGGGGACTTTCCACACCCTAACTGACACACATTCCACAGCTGGTTCTTT
CCGCCTCAGGACTCTTCCTTTTTCAATAAATCAATCTAAAGTATATATGAGTAAACTTGGTCTGACAGTT
ACCAATGCTTAATCAGTGAGGCACCTATCTCAGCGATCTGTCTATTTCGTTCATCCATAGTTGCCTGACT
CCCCGTCGTGTAGATAACTACGATACGGGAGGGCTTACCATCTGGCCCCAGTGCTGCAATGATACCGCGA
GACCCACGCTCACCGGCTCCAGATTTATCAGCAATAAACCAGCCAGCCGGAAGGGCCGAGCGCAGAAGTG
GTCCTGCAACTTTATCCGCCTCCATCCAGTCTATTAATTGTTGCCGGGAAGCTAGAGTAAGTAGTTCGCC
AGTTAATAGTTTGCGCAACGTTGTTGCCATTGCTACAGGCATCGTGGTGTCACGCTCGTCGTTTGGTATG
GCTTCATTCAGCTCCGGTTCCCAACGATCAAGGCGAGTTACATGATCCCCCATGTTGTGCAAAAAAGCGG
TTAGCTCCTTCGGTCCTCCGATCGTTGTCAGAAGTAAGTTGGCCGCAGTGTTATCACTCATGGTTATGGC
AGCACTGCATAATTCTCTTACTGTCATGCCATCCGTAAGATGCTTTTCTGTGACTGGTGAGTACTCAACC
AAGTCATTCTGAGAATAGTGTATGCGGCGACCGAGTTGCTCTTGCCCGGCGTCAATACGGGATAATACCG
CGCCACATAGCAGAACTTTAAAAGTGCTCATCATTGGAAAACGTTCTTCGGGGCGAAAACTCTCAAGGAT
CTTACCGCTGTTGAGATCCAGTTCGATGTAACCCACTCGTGCACCCAACTGATCTTCAGCATCTTTTACT
TTCACCAGCGTTTCTGGGTGAGCAAAAACAGGAAGGCAAAATGCCGCAAAAAAGGGAATAAGGGCGACAC
GGAAATGTTGAATACTCATACTCTTCCTTTTTCAATATTATTGAAGCATTTATCAGGGTTATTGTCTCAT
GAGCGGATACATATTTGAATGTATTTAGAAAAATAAACAAATAGGGGTTCCGCGCACATTTCCCCGAAAA
GTGCCACCTG
[124 nt withheld, positions 5121-5244]
C
[91 nt withheld, positions 5246-5336]
A
[49 nt withheld, positions 5338-5386]
CCTTTGACGTTGGAGTCCACGTTCTTT
[37 nt withheld, positions 5414-5450]
ACCCTATCTCGGTCTATTCTTTTGATTTATAAGGGATTTTGCCGATTTCGGCCTATTGGTTAAAAAATGA
GCTGATTTAACAAAAATTTAACGCGAATTTTAACAAAATATTAACGCTTACAATTTAC
