Features (pLannotate 1.2.2; 18 found; start..end, strand, type, name):
     10..389     +  enhancer       CMV enhancer: human cytomegalovirus immediate early enhancer
    390..593     +  promoter       CMV promoter: human cytomegalovirus (CMV) immediate early promoter
    589..622     +  LTR            5' LTR (truncated) (fragment): truncated 5' long terminal repeat (LTR) from HIV-1
    638..656     +  promoter       T7 promoter: promoter for bacteriophage T7 RNA polymerase
    730..1266    +  CDS            CENPB (fragment): CENPB_HUMAN - Experimental evidence at protein level: Swiss-Prot protein existence level 1. Interacts with centromeric heterochromatin in chromosomes and binds to a specific 17 bp subset of alphoid satellite DNA, called the CENP-B box (PubMed:11726497). May organize arrays of centromere satellite DNA into a higher-order structure which then directs centromere formation and kinetochore assembly in mammalian chromosomes (Probable). From Homo sapiens (Human).
   1293..1311    -  promoter       SP6 promoter: promoter for bacteriophage SP6 RNA polymerase
   1337..1561    +  polyA_signal   bGH poly(A) signal: bovine growth hormone polyadenylation signal
   1565..1583    +  promoter       SV40 promoter (fragment): SV40 enhancer and early promoter
   1693..2281    -  rep_origin     ori: high-copy-number ColE1/pMB1/pBR322/pUC origin of replication
   2503..2519    +  polyA_signal   bGH poly(A) signal (fragment): bovine growth hormone polyadenylation signal
   2610..2657    -  polyA_signal   HSV TK poly(A) signal: herpes simplex virus thymidine kinase polyadenylation signal (Cole and Stacy, 1985)
   2716..2868    -  CDS            ble (fragment): BLE_KLEPN - Experimental evidence at protein level: Swiss-Prot protein existence level 1. Binding protein with a strong affinity to the bleomycin family of antibiotics. Binds to CL990; an antimitotic-antibiotic compound. From Klebsiella pneumoniae.
   2889..3683    -  CDS            NeoR/KanR: aminoglycoside phosphotransferase from Tn5; aph(3')-II (or nptII); confers resistance to neomycin, kanamycin, and G418 (Geneticin®)
   3718..4075    -  promoter       SV40 promoter: SV40 enhancer and early promoter
   4077..4094    -  promoter       AmpR promoter (fragment): bla
   4135..4995    -  CDS            AmpR: β-lactamase; bla; confers resistance to ampicillin, carbenicillin, and related antibiotics
   4996..5100    -  promoter       AmpR promoter: bla
   5127..5555    +  rep_origin     f1 ori (sequence partly withheld): f1 bacteriophage origin of replication; arrow indicates direction of (+) strand synthesis
>Addgene plasmid #108474 | pCR3-vsv-CenpB 1-166 | addgene full sequence | sequence record 208705 | Addgene NGS Result
GCGCGCGTTGACATTGATTATTGACTAGTTATTAATAGTAATCAATTACGGGGTCATTAGTTCATAGCCC
ATATATGGAGTTCCGCGTTACATAACTTACGGTAAATGGCCCGCCTGGCTGACCGCCCAACGACCCCCGC
CCATTGACGTCAATAATGACGTATGTTCCCATAGTAACGCCAATAGGGACTTTCCATTGACGTCAATGGG
TGGAGTATTTACGGTAAACTGCCCACTTGGCAGTACATCAAGTGTATCATATGCCAAGTACGCCCCCTAT
TGACGTCAATGACGGTAAATGGCCCGCCTGGCATTATGCCCAGTACATGACCTTATGGGACTTTCCTACT
TGGCAGTACATCTACGTATTAGTCATCGCTATTACCATGGTGATGCGGTTTTGGCAGTACATCAATGGGC
GTGGATAGCGGTTTGACTCACGGGGATTTCCAAGTCTCCACCCCATTGACGTCAATGGGAGTTTGTTTTG
GCACCAAAATCAACGGGACTTTCCAAAATGTCGTAACAACTCCGCCCCATTGACGCAAATGGGCGGTAGG
CGTGTACGGTGGGAGGTCTATATAAGCAGAGCTCTCTGGCTAACTAGAGAACCCACTGCTTACTGGCTTA
TCGAAATTAATACGACTCACTATAGGGAGACCCAAGCTTGGTACCGGATCCGCCACCATGTACACCGACA
TCGAGATGAACCGGTTGGGCAAGGAATTCGGCCCCAAGAGGCGACAGCTGACGTTCCGGGAGAAGTCACG
GATCATCCAGGAGGTGGAGGAGAATCCGGACCTGCGCAAGGGCGAGATCGCGCGGCGCTTCAACATCCCG
CCGTCCACGCTGAGCACGATCCTGAAGAACAAGCGCGCCATCCTGGCGTCGGAGCGCAAGTACGGGGTGG
CCTCCACCTGCCGCAAGACCAACAAGCTGTCTCCCTACGACAAGCTCGAGGGCTTGCTCATCGCCTGGTT
CCAGCAGATCCGCGCCGCCGGCCTGCCGGTCAAGGGCATCATCCTCAAGGAGAAGGCGCTGCGCATAGCC
GAGGAGCTGGGCATGGACGACTTCACCGCCTCCAACGGCTGGCTGGACCGCTTCCGCCGGCGCCACGGCG
TGGTGTCCTGCAGCGGCGTGGCCCGCGCCCGCGCGCGAAACGCTGCCCCCCGCACCCCGGCGGCGCCTGC
CAGTCCGGCCGCGGTGCCCTCGGAGGGCGGGAGCACTGAATTCTGCAGATATCCATCACACTGGCGGCCG
CTCGAGTAGATGACTAGTCTAGAGGGCCCTATTCTATAGTGTCACCTAAATGCTAGAGCTCGCTGATCAG
CCTCGACTGTGCCTTCTAGTTGCCAGCCATCTGTTGTTTGCCCCTCCCCCGTGCCTTCCTTGACCCTGGA
AGGTGCCACTCCCACTGTCCTTTCCTAATAAAATGAGGAAATTGCATCGCATTGTCTGAGTAGGTGTCAT
TCTATTCTGGGGGGTGGGGTGGGGCAGGACAGCAAGGGGGAGGATTGGGAAGACAATAGCAGGCATGCTG
GGGATGCGGTGGGCTCTATGGCTTCTGAGGCGGAAAGAACCAGTGGCGGTAATACGGTTATCCACAGAAT
CAGGGGATAACGCAGGAAAGAACATGTGAGCAAAAGGCCAGCAAAAGGCCAGGAACCGTAAAAAGGCCGC
GTTGCTGGCGTTTTTCCATAGGCTCCGCCCCCCTGACGAGCATCACAAAAATCGACGCTCAAGTCAGAGG
TGGCGAAACCCGACAGGACTATAAAGATACCAGGCGTTTCCCCCTGGAAGCTCCCTCGTGCGCTCTCCTG
TTCCGACCCTGCCGCTTACCGGATACCTGTCCGCCTTTCTCCCTTCGGGAAGCGTGGCGCTTTCTCATAG
CTCACGCTGTAGGTATCTCAGTTCGGTGTAGGTCGTTCGCTCCAAGCTGGGCTGTGTGCACGAACCCCCC
GTTCAGCCCGACCGCTGCGCCTTATCCGGTAACTATCGTCTTGAGTCCAACCCGGTAAGACACGACTTAT
CGCCACTGGCAGCAGCCACTGGTAACAGGATTAGCAGAGCGAGGTATGTAGGCGGTGCTACAGAGTTCTT
GAAGTGGTGGCCTAACTACGGCTACACTAGAAGAACAGTATTTGGTATCTGCGCTCTGCTGAAGCCAGTT
ACCTTCGGAAAAAGAGTTGGTAGCTCTTGATCCGGCAAACAAACCACCGCTGGTAGCGGTGGTTTTTTTG
TTTGCAAGCAGCAGATTACGCGCAGAAAAAAAGGATCTCAAGAAGATCCTTTGATCTTTTCTACGGGGTC
TGACGCTCAGTGGAACGAAAACTCACGTTAAGGGATTTTGGTCATGAGATTATCAAAAAGGATCTTCACC
TAGATCCTTTTAAATTAAAAATGAAGTTTTAAATCAATCTAAAGTATATATGAGTAACCTGAGGCTATGG
CAGGGCCTGCCGCCCCGACGTTGGCTGCGAGCCCTGGGCCTTCACCCGAACTTGGGGGGTGGGGTGGGGA
AAAGGAAGAAACGCGGGCGTATTGGCCCCAATGGGGTCTCGGTGGGGTATCGACAGAGTGCCAGCCCTGG
GACCGAACCCCGCGTTTATGAACAAACGACCCAACACCGTGCGTTTTATTCTGTCTTTTTATTGCCGTCA
TAGCGCGGGTTCCTTCCGGTATTGTCTCCTTCCGTGTTTCAGTTAGCCTCCCCCTAGGGTGGGCGAAGAA
CTCCAGCATGAGATCCCCGCGCTGGAGGATCATCCAGCCGGCGTCCCGGAAAACGATTCCGAAGCCCAAC
CTTTCATAGAAGGCGGCGGTGGAATCGAAATCTCGTGATGGCAGGTTGGGCGTCGCTTGGTCGGTCATTT
CGAACCCCAGAGTCCCGCTCAGAAGAACTCGTCAAGAAGGCGATAGAAGGCGATGCGCTGCGAATCGGGA
GCGGCGATACCGTAAAGCACGAGGAAGCGGTCAGCCCATTCGCCGCCAAGCTCTTCAGCAATATCACGGG
TAGCCAACGCTATGTCCTGATAGCGGTCCGCCACACCCAGCCGGCCACAGTCGATGAATCCAGAAAAGCG
GCCATTTTCCACCATGATATTCGGCAAGCAGGCATCGCCATGGGTCACGACGAGATCCTCGCCGTCGGGC
ATGCTCGCCTTGAGCCTGGCGAACAGTTCGGCTGGCGCGAGCCCCTGATGCTCTTCGTCCAGATCATCCT
GATCGACAAGACCGGCTTCCATCCGAGTACGTGCTCGCTCGATGCGATGTTTCGCTTGGTGGTCGAATGG
GCAGGTAGCCGGATCAAGCGTATGCAGCCGCCGCATTGCATCAGCCATGATGGATACTTTCTCGGCAGGA
GCAAGGTGAGATGACAGGAGATCCTGCCCCGGCACTTCGCCCAATAGCAGCCAGTCCCTTCCCGCTTCAG
TGACAACGTCGAGCACAGCTGCGCAAGGAACGCCCGTCGTGGCCAGCCACGATAGCCGCGCTGCCTCGTC
TTGCAGTTCATTCAGGGCACCGGACAGGTCGGTCTTGACAAAAAGAACCGGGCGCCCCTGCGCTGACAGC
CGGAACACGGCGGCATCAGAGCAGCCGATTGTCTGTTGTGCCCAGTCATAGCCGAATAGCCTCTCCACCC
AAGCGGCCGGAGAACCTGCGTGCAATCCATCTTGTTCAATCATGCGAAACGATCCTCATCCTGTCTCTTG
ATCGATCTTTGCAAAAGCCTAGGCCTCCAAAAAAGCCTCCTCACTACTTCTGGAATAGCTCAGAGGCCGA
GGCGGCCTCGGCCTCTGCATAAATAAAAAAAATTAGTCAGCCATGGGGCGGAGAATGGGCGGAACTGGGC
GGAGTTAGGGGCGGGATGGGCGGAGTTAGGGGCGGGACTATGGTTGCTGACTAATTGAGATGCATGCTTT
GCATACTTCTGCCTGCTGGGGAGCCTGGGGACTTTCCACACCTGGTTGCTGACTAATTGAGATGCATGCT
TTGCATACTTCTGCCTGCTGGGGAGCCTGGGGACTTTCCACACCCTAACTGACACACATTCCACAGCTGG
TTCTTTCCGCCTCAGGACTCTTCCTTTTTCAATAAATCAATCTAAAGTATATATGAGTAAACTTGGTCTG
ACAGTTACCAATGCTTAATCAGTGAGGCACCTATCTCAGCGATCTGTCTATTTCGTTCATCCATAGTTGC
CTGACTCCCCGTCGTGTAGATAACTACGATACGGGAGGGCTTACCATCTGGCCCCAGTGCTGCAATGATA
CCGCGAGACCCACGCTCACCGGCTCCAGATTTATCAGCAATAAACCAGCCAGCCGGAAGGGCCGAGCGCA
GAAGTGGTCCTGCAACTTTATCCGCCTCCATCCAGTCTATTAATTGTTGCCGGGAAGCTAGAGTAAGTAG
TTCGCCAGTTAATAGTTTGCGCAACGTTGTTGCCATTGCTACAGGCATCGTGGTGTCACGCTCGTCGTTT
GGTATGGCTTCATTCAGCTCCGGTTCCCAACGATCAAGGCGAGTTACATGATCCCCCATGTTGTGCAAAA
AAGCGGTTAGCTCCTTCGGTCCTCCGATCGTTGTCAGAAGTAAGTTGGCCGCAGTGTTATCACTCATGGT
TATGGCAGCACTGCATAATTCTCTTACTGTCATGCCATCCGTAAGATGCTTTTCTGTGACTGGTGAGTAC
TCAACCAAGTCATTCTGAGAATAGTGTATGCGGCGACCGAGTTGCTCTTGCCCGGCGTCAATACGGGATA
ATACCGCGCCACATAGCAGAACTTTAAAAGTGCTCATCATTGGAAAACGTTCTTCGGGGCGAAAACTCTC
AAGGATCTTACCGCTGTTGAGATCCAGTTCGATGTAACCCACTCGTGCACCCAACTGATCTTCAGCATCT
TTTACTTTCACCAGCGTTTCTGGGTGAGCAAAAACAGGAAGGCAAAATGCCGCAAAAAAGGGAATAAGGG
CGACACGGAAATGTTGAATACTCATACTCTTCCTTTTTCAATATTATTGAAGCATTTATCAGGGTTATTG
TCTCATGAGCGGATACATATTTGAATGTATTTAGAAAAATAAACAAATAGGGGTTCCGCGCACATTTCCC
CGAAAAGTGCCACCTG
[124 nt withheld, positions 5127-5250]
C
[91 nt withheld, positions 5252-5342]
A
[49 nt withheld, positions 5344-5392]
CCTTTGACGTTGGAGTCCACGTTCTTT
[37 nt withheld, positions 5420-5456]
ACCCTATCTCGGTCTATTCTTTTGATTTATAAGGGATTTTGCCGATTTCGGCCTATTGGTTAAAAAATGA
GCTGATTTAACAAAAATTTAACGCGAATTTTAACAAAATATTAACGCTTACAATTTAC
